Addgene plasmid #183248: pSBbi 41BBL CD86 HLA-A201
Purpose: Expression of human 41BBL, CD86 and HLA-A201 in a Sleeping Beauty transposon vector for use in artificial antigen presenting cells
Depositing lab: Alexander McLellan. Depositing organization: University of Otago. Publication: Sleeping Beauty kit sets provide rapid and accessible generation of artificial antigen-presenting cells for natural killer cell expansion. Dobson LJ, Saunderson SC, Smith-Bell SW, McLellan AD. Immunol Cell Biol. 2023 Aug 16. doi: 10.1111/imcb.12679. PubMed 37585342.
Backbone
  Vector backbone: pSBbi
  Vector type: Mammalian Expression
  Selectable markers: Puromycin
Growth in bacteria
  Bacterial resistance: Ampicillin, 100 μg/mL
  Growth temperature: 37°C
  Growth strain: DH5alpha
  Copy number: High Copy
Gene/Insert 1
  Gene/Insert name: CD86, 41BBL
  Species: H. sapiens (human)
  Cloning method: Restriction Enzyme; 5′ cloning site unknown (unknown if destroyed)
Gene/Insert 2
  Gene/Insert name: HLA-A2
  Species: H. sapiens (human)
  Entrez Gene: HLA-A (a.k.a. HLAA)
Terms and licenses: Academic/Nonprofit Terms; Industry Terms: Not Available to Industry
How to cite: pSBbi 41BBL CD86 HLA-A201 was a gift from Alexander McLellan (Addgene plasmid # 183248 ; http://n2t.net/addgene:183248 ; RRID:Addgene_183248)
