[The description below was written by a language model from this plasmid's Addgene catalogue record and the feature table of its GenBank file.]
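Description:
pSBbi 41BBL CD86 HLA-A201 is an 8.6 kb mammalian expression plasmid built on the pSBbi Sleeping Beauty transposon backbone, designed to introduce three human immune-stimulatory surface molecules into cells that will serve as artificial antigen-presenting cells. It is propagated in E. coli as a high-copy plasmid using a ColE1/pUC-type origin and the beta-lactamase gene for ampicillin selection. Puromycin is recorded as the marker for selecting stably modified mammalian cells.

The payload comprises the costimulatory ligands 4-1BBL and CD86 (listed together as one insert) and the class I molecule HLA-A2 (HLA-A*02:01) as a second insert, all of human origin. The annotated map shows two expression units running in opposite directions, consistent with the bidirectional "bi" design of this backbone. One unit is driven by the strong constitutive EF-1-alpha promoter and reads across the plasmid origin into a bovine growth hormone polyadenylation signal. The other lies on the complementary strand, contains two P2A ribosome-skipping peptides that would split a single transcript into three separate polypeptides, and ends at a rabbit beta-globin polyadenylation signal. However, the feature table does not annotate the individual coding sequences, the puromycin resistance gene, the promoter of the reverse-strand unit or the Sleeping Beauty inverted repeats, so the record does not establish which genes sit in which cassette.

In use, such a vector is co-delivered with a Sleeping Beauty transposase source, which excises the region between the transposon repeats and integrates it into the host genome, allowing puromycin selection of stable lines. The associated work describes kit sets for rapidly generating artificial antigen-presenting cells, including for natural killer cell expansion.
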