LOCUS       Exported 8648 bp ds-DNA circular SYN 18-AUG-2022
DEFINITION  Expression of human 41BBL, CD86 and HLA-A201 in a Sleeping Beauty
            transposon vector for use in artificial antigen presenting cells.
ACCESSION   .
VERSION     .
KEYWORDS    pSBbi 41BBL CD86 HLA-A201
SOURCE      synthetic DNA construct
  ORGANISM  synthetic DNA construct
REFERENCE   1 (bases 1 to 8648)
  TITLE     McLellan Lab Plasmids 2022
REFERENCE   2 (bases 1 to 8648)
  AUTHORS   .
  TITLE     Direct Submission
  JOURNAL   Exported Aug 18, 2022 from SnapGene Server 1.1.58
            http://www.snapgene.com
FEATURES             Location/Qualifiers
     source          1..8648
                     /organism="synthetic DNA construct"
                     /mol_type="other DNA"
     primer_bind     complement(43..60)
                     /label=BGH-rev
                     /note="Bovine growth hormone terminator, reverse primer.
                     Also called BGH reverse"
     polyA_signal    49..273
                     /label=bGH poly(A) signal
                     /note="bovine growth hormone polyadenylation signal"
     promoter        705..809
                     /gene="bla"
                     /label=AmpR promoter
     CDS             810..1670
                     /codon_start=1
                     /gene="bla"
                     /product="beta-lactamase"
                     /label=AmpR
                     /note="confers resistance to ampicillin, carbenicillin, and
                     related antibiotics"
                     /translation="MSIQHFRVALIPFFAAFCLPVFAHPETLVKVKDAEDQLGARVGYI
                     ELDLNSGKILESFRPEERFPMMSTFKVLLCGAVLSRIDAGQEQLGRRIHYSQNDLVEYS
                     PVTEKHLTDGMTVRELCSAAITMSDNTAANLLLTTIGGPKELTAFLHNMGDHVTRLDRW
                     EPELNEAIPNDERDTTMPVAMATTLRKLLTGELLTLASRQQLIDWMEADKVAGPLLRSA
                     LPAGWFIADKSGAGERGSRGIIAALGPDGKPSRIVVIYTTGSQATMDERNRQIAEIGAS
                     LIKHW"
     primer_bind     complement(1028..1047)
                     /label=Amp-R
                     /note="Ampicillin resistance gene, reverse primer"
     rep_origin      1841..2429
                     /direction=RIGHT
                     /label=ori
                     /note="high-copy-number ColE1/pMB1/pBR322/pUC origin of
                     replication"
     primer_bind     2330..2349
                     /label=pBR322ori-F
                     /note="pBR322 origin, forward primer"
     primer_bind     2583..2600
                     /label=L4440
                     /note="L4440 vector, forward primer"
     primer_bind     2974..2993
                     /label=rbglobpA-R
                     /note="Rabbit beta-globin polyA, reverse primer. Also
                     called rb-glob-pA-term-R"
     polyA_signal    2992..3047
                     /label=-beta-globin poly(A) signal
                     /note="rabbit beta-globin polyadenylation signal (Gil and
                     Proudfoot, 1987)"
     primer_bind     3093..3112
                     /label=Bglob-pA-R
                     /note="Rabbit beta-globin polyA region, reverse primer"
     CDS             complement(3812..3868)
                     /codon_start=1
                     /product="2A peptide from porcine teschovirus-1
                     polyprotein"
                     /label=P2A
                     /note="Eukaryotic ribosomes fail to insert a peptide bond
                     between the Gly and Pro residues, yielding separate
                     polypeptides."
                     /translation="ATNFSLLKQAGDVEENPGP"
     CDS             complement(4865..4921)
                     /codon_start=1
                     /product="2A peptide from porcine teschovirus-1
                     polyprotein"
                     /label=P2A
                     /note="Eukaryotic ribosomes fail to insert a peptide bond
                     between the Gly and Pro residues, yielding separate
                     polypeptides."
                     /translation="ATNFSLLKQAGDVEENPGP"
     regulatory      5689..5698
                     /regulatory_class="other"
                     /note="vertebrate consensus sequence for strong initiation
                     of translation (Kozak, 1987)"
     promoter        6329..7510
                     /label=EF-1-alpha promoter
                     /note="strong constitutive promoter for human elongation
                     factor EF-1-alpha"
     primer_bind     7458..7478
                     /label=EF1a-F
                     /note="Human elongation factor-1a promoter, forward primer"
ORIGIN
        1 aggccaagct tggggatcaa ttctctagag ctcgctgatc agcctcgact gtgccttcta
       61 gttgccagcc atctgttgtt tgcccctccc ccgtgccttc cttgaccctg gaaggtgcca
      121 ctcccactgt cctttcctaa taaaatgagg aaattgcatc gcattgtctg agtaggtgtc
      181 attctattct ggggggtggg gtggggcagg acagcaaggg ggaggattgg gaagacaata
      241 gcaggcatgc tggggatgcg gtgggctcta tggcttctga ggcggaaaga accagctggg
      301 cctactagat agcggacccc ttaccgaaac atcgccgcat tctgcagagg agtcgaactt
      361 agtgtatgta aacttctgac ccactggaat tgtgatacag tgaattataa gtgaaataat
      421 ctgtctgtaa acaattgttg gaaaaatgac ttgtgtcatg cacaaagtag atgtcctaac
      481 tgacttgcca aaactattgt ttgttaacaa gaaatttgtg gagtagttga aaaacgagtt
      541 ttaatgactc caacttaagt gtatgtaaac ttccgacttc aactgtatag ggatccaatt
      601 ttaacaaaat attaacgctt acaatttcct gatgcggtat tttctcctta cgcatctgtg
      661 cggtatttca caccgcatca ggtggcactt ttcggggaaa tgtgcgcgga acccctattt
      721 gtttattttt ctaaatacat tcaaatatgt atccgctcat gagacaataa ccctgataaa
      781 tgcttcaata atattgaaaa aggaagagta tgagtattca acatttccgt gtcgccctta
      841 ttcccttttt tgcggcattt tgccttcctg tttttgctca cccagaaacg ctggtgaaag
      901 taaaagatgc tgaagatcag ttgggtgcac gagtgggtta catcgaactg gatctcaaca
      961 gcggtaagat ccttgagagt tttcgccccg aagaacgttt tccaatgatg agcactttta
     1021 aagttctgct atgtggcgcg gtattatccc gtattgacgc cgggcaagag caactcggtc
     1081 gccgcataca ctattctcag aatgacttgg ttgagtactc accagtcaca gaaaagcatc
     1141 ttacggatgg catgacagta agagaattat gcagtgctgc cataaccatg agtgataaca
     1201 ctgcggccaa cttacttctg acaacgatcg gaggaccgaa ggagctaacc gcttttttgc
     1261 acaacatggg ggatcatgta actcgccttg atcgttggga accggagctg aatgaagcca
     1321 taccaaacga cgagcgtgac accacgatgc ctgtagcaat ggcaacaacg ttgcgcaaac
     1381 tattaactgg cgaactactt actctagctt cccggcaaca attaatagac tggatggagg
     1441 cggataaagt tgcaggacca cttctgcgct cggcccttcc ggctggctgg tttattgctg
     1501 ataaatctgg agccggtgag cgtgggtctc gcggtatcat tgcagcactg gggccagatg
     1561 gtaagccctc ccgtatcgta gttatctaca cgacggggag tcaggcaact atggatgaac
     1621 gaaatagaca gatcgctgag ataggtgcct cactgattaa gcattggtaa ctgtcagacc
     1681 aagtttactc atatatactt tagattgatt taaaacttca tttttaattt aaaaggatct
     1741 aggtgaagat cctttttgat aatctcatga ccaaaatccc ttaacgtgag ttttcgttcc
     1801 actgagcgtc agaccccgta gaaaagatca aaggatcttc ttgagatcct ttttttctgc
     1861 gcgtaatctg ctgcttgcaa acaaaaaaac caccgctacc agcggtggtt tgtttgccgg
     1921 atcaagagct accaactctt tttccgaagg taactggctt cagcagagcg cagataccaa
     1981 atactgttct tctagtgtag ccgtagttag gccaccactt caagaactct gtagcaccgc
     2041 ctacatacct cgctctgcta atcctgttac cagtggctgc tgccagtggc gataagtcgt
     2101 gtcttaccgg gttggactca agacgatagt taccggataa ggcgcagcgg tcgggctgaa
     2161 cggggggttc gtgcacacag cccagcttgg agcgaacgac ctacaccgaa ctgagatacc
     2221 tacagcgtga gctatgagaa agcgccacgc ttcccgaagg gagaaaggcg gacaggtatc
     2281 cggtaagcgg cagggtcgga acaggagagc gcacgaggga gcttccaggg ggaaacgcct
     2341 ggtatcttta tagtcctgtc gggtttcgcc acctctgact tgagcgtcga tttttgtgat
     2401 gctcgtcagg ggggcggagc ctatggaaaa acgccagcaa cgcggccttt ttacggttcc
     2461 tggccttttg ctggcctttt gctcacatgt tctttcctgc gttatcccct gattctgtgg
     2521 ataaccgtat taccgccttt gagtgagctg ataccgctcg ccgcagccga acgaccgagc
     2581 gcagcgagtc agtgagcgag gaagcggatc cctatacagt tgaagtcgga agtttacata
     2641 caccttagcc aaatacattt aaactcactt tttcacaatt cctgacattt aatcctagta
     2701 aaaattccct gtcttaggtc agttaggatc accactttat tttaagaatg tgaaatatca
     2761 gaataatagt agagagaatg attcatttca gcttttattt ctttcatcac attcccagtg
     2821 ggtcagaagt ttacatacac tcgactcctc tgcagaatgc ggcgatgttt cggtaagggg
     2881 tcccgagtag ctagttcatg gcagccagca tatggcatat gttgccaaac tctaaaccaa
     2941 atactcattc tgatgtttta aatgatttgc cctcccatat gtccttccga gtgagagaca
     3001 caaaaaattc caacacacta ttgcaatgaa aataaatttc ctttattagc cagaagtcag
     3061 atgctcaagg ggcttcatga tgtccccata atttttggca gagggaaaaa gatctcagtg
     3121 gtatttgtga gccagggcat tggccacacc agccaccacc ttctgatagg cagcctgcac
     3181 ctgaggagtg aattcacgac aggccttcga atcaggcacc gggctttcgg gtcatacacc
     3241 atgtgcgcgg tccctcaggg acttcaacat ccgctgtgac ggtaaacccg aggcgctcat
     3301 agaaaggcag gtttctcggg gctgaggttt ccaagaacgc tggtacgcct gccctctccg
     3361 ctgcctctac accgggcagc actactgcag aaccaagacc tttcccctga tgatctggag
     3421 acacgcccac tgttgcaaga aaccacgcag gctccttagg cctgtggggt gccagaagac
     3481 cctccatttg ctgctgagcg gccaatcgac ttccgctcaa ttcggccatg cgaggaccga
     3541 tctcagcgaa gaccgctccg gcctccactg actcaggagt tgtccagacc gctaccgcag
     3601 caccatcatc agcaacccaa acttttccga tatcaagtcc aaccctagtc aaaaacagct
     3661 cttgcagctc cgtcactctc tcgatgtgcc tatctgggtc cacagtgtgt cgcgtggccg
     3721 gataatcggc gaaagcagca gcaagtgtcc gaaccgccct gggaacatca tcgcgtgttg
     3781 ccagtctaac tgtaggcttg tattctgtca tggggccagg attctcctcg acgtcaccag
     3841 cctgcttcag caggctgaag ttagtagctc cggatccaaa acatgtatca cttttgtcgc
     3901 atgaagatgt cttcgaactt ttaaaaacac gctgggcttc atcagatctt tcaggtatat
     3961 ggattttttc tcttttcttg gtctgttcac tctcttccct ctccattgtg ttggttccac
     4021 atttataaga gttgcgaggc cgcttcttct tcttccattt ccatagaatt agacagaaaa
     4081 ccatcacaca tataataact gttggaagta cagctgtaat ccaaggaatg tggtctgggg
     4141 gaggctgagg gtcctcaagc tctatagaga aaggtgaaga taaaagccgc gtcttgtcag
     4201 tttccagaat acagaagatg gtcatattgc tcgtaacatc agggaatgaa acagacaagc
     4261 tgatggaaac gtcgtacagt tctgtgacat tatcttgaga tttctgcata ataccatcat
     4321 actcgatagt tgaattcttg gttcttagca aaacactcat cttcttaggt tctgggtaac
     4381 cgtgtataga tgagcaggtc aaatttatgt acacattttc tgttatatta gaaattggta
     4441 ctatttcagg ttgactgaag ttagcaagca ctgacagttc agaattcatc tggtggatgc
     4501 gaatcattcc tgtgggcttt ttgtgatgga tgatacattg atacaagccc ttgtccttga
     4561 tctgaagatt gtgaagtctc agggtccaac tgtccgaatc aaaacttgtg cggcccatat
     4621 acttggaatg aacactgtca aatttctctt tgcctaagta tacctcattc agaaccaagt
     4681 tttcctggtc ctgccaaaat actactagct cactcaggct ttggttttga gagtttgcaa
     4741 attggcatgg caggtctgca gtctcattga aataagcttg aatcttcaga ggagcagcac
     4801 cagagagcag gaaggccatc acaaagagaa tgttactcag tcccatagtg cactggggat
     4861 ccatggggcc aggattctcc tcgacgtcac cagcctgctt cagcaggctg aagttagtag
     4921 ctccggatcc ttccgacctc ggtgaaggga gtccggctgg gatttcgggg gtcacccgga
     4981 agagtcccaa gactgtggcg ccctgggtaa gctgccaggc atggcgtgcc ctggcctcag
     5041 tgtgaagatg gacgcccagg cgctggccgg cactcaggtg cagcaagcgg ccctggaaac
     5101 cgaaggccga gttccgagcc tcggaggagg cgggtggcag gtccacggtc aaagccaggg
     5161 cggcggcccc agcagcagag cgcagtggct gcaggtgcag cgcaagtgaa acggagcctg
     5221 agccctcgcc ggccaccacg cgccgcagct ctagttgaaa gaagacatag tagactccag
     5281 ccttggccac caccagctcc ttcgtgtcct ctttgtagct caggcccccc gtcagggaca
     5341 cgcctgccag gcctgggtca ctgtaccagc tcaggggccc atcgatcagc agaacatttt
     5401 gggccaccag ctgcgcaaac atgccctgcc gcaggtccaa gaggccggcg ggatcgtcgg
     5461 gcgaaagctc gggaccctcg cggagtctcg ggctggccgc ggagccgggc gaggcgcgag
     5521 ccccggacac ggcccagggg caggcgagga agacggcgca ggcggcagcg agcagcagca
     5581 gcagcagcag ccccgcgacc agggcccaag gcagtacgcg gcaggcgcga gcgcggggcg
     5641 cgggaggcca cggggcttcg gggtccagtg aagcgtcaga ggcgtattcc atggtggccg
     5701 ccctcaggtg cagaggtttc tacagggaaa gagagaaagg ctacagttag tttgctgtga
     5761 tgatgctaag tgccgaggtc agatgtctat ggattgtaca cggaatccca acgcaggaac
     5821 caaaaaacac tcacccaaaa aaatggcgct aaggccgaga gaaaggcgaa gttccgtcta
     5881 cggctatata ccttgaaaca ggggcggcag aagtgacgca acgcggttgc gcggacggct
     5941 tcctgtgttt tcattggtcg aagcgttctg cgcgtgcgca gagattcccc agggaaggcg
     6001 ggccctcttc cgaatgtcca atccggacat tcttccggtt ggacctccgc ggtcagcgct
     6061 gtgcccggcg agagatcacg tggggcgcgg aggcggtgct gctggggcac ggccgtccag
     6121 cctcggcggc catatttttg aggggctgtt catctcgttc acacgctctg tccgccatgt
     6181 ttgtgagtgg aagcgccatt accccttcaa gcgactgaag gctgcagggc ctctggtggc
     6241 ccgcatgggg agaccagacc cgccaggccc gcctttccgc actcagtccg ggcttacttt
     6301 attttgtgag acagggtctc gcctagaggc tccggtgccc gtcagtgggc agagcgcaca
     6361 tcgcccacag tccccgagaa gttgggggga ggggtcggca attgaaccgg tgcctagaga
     6421 aggtggcgcg gggtaaactg ggaaagtgat gtcgtgtact ggctccgcct ttttcccgag
     6481 ggtgggggag aaccgtatat aagtgcagta gtcgccgtga acgttctttt tcgcaacggg
     6541 tttgccgcca gaacacaggt aagtgccgtg tgtggttccc gcgggcctgg cctctttacg
     6601 ggttatggcc cttgcgtgcc ttgaattact tccacgcccc tggctgcagt acgtgattct
     6661 tgatcccgag cttcgggttg gaagtgggtg ggagagttcg aggccttgcg cttaaggagc
     6721 cccttcgcct cgtgcttgag ttgaggcctg gcttgggcgc tggggccgcc gcgtgcgaat
     6781 ctggtggcac cttcgcgcct gtctcgctgc tttcgataag tctctagcca tttaaaattt
     6841 ttgatgacct gctgcgacgc tttttttctg gcaagatagt cttgtaaatg cgggccaaga
     6901 tctgcacact ggtatttcgg tttttggggc cgcgggcggc gacggggccc gtgcgtccca
     6961 gcgcacatgt tcggcgaggc ggggcctgcg agcgcggcca ccgagaatcg gacgggggta
     7021 gtctcaagct ggccggcctg ctctggtgcc tggcctcgcg ccgccgtgta tcgccccgcc
     7081 ctgggcggca aggctggccc ggtcggcacc agttgcgtga gcggaaagat ggccgcttcc
     7141 cggccctgct gcagggagct caaaatggag gacgcggcgc tcgggagagc gggcgggtga
     7201 gtcacccaca caaaggaaaa gggcctttcc gtcctcagcc gtcgcttcat gtgactccac
     7261 ggagtaccgg gcgccgtcca ggcacctcga ttagttctcg agcttttgga gtacgtcgtc
     7321 tttaggttgg ggggaggggt tttatgcgat ggagtttccc catactgagt gggtggagac
     7381 tgaagttagg ccagcttggc acttgatgta attctccttg gaatttgccc tttttgagtt
     7441 tggatcttgg ttcattctca agcctcagac agtggttcaa agtttttttc ttccatttaa
     7501 ggtgtcgtga aaactacccc aagctggcct ctgaggccca ccatggccgt catggcgccc
     7561 cgaaccctcg tcctgctact ctcgggggct ctggccctga cccagacctg ggcgnnnnnn
     7621 nnnnnnnnnn nnnnnnnnnn nnnnnnnnnn nnnnnnnnnn nnnnnnnnnn nnnnnnnnnn
     7681 nnnnnnnnnn nnnnnnnnnn nnnnnnnnnn nnnnnnnnnn nnnnnnnnnn nnnnnnnnnn
     7741 nnnnnnnnnn nnnnnnnnnn nnnnnnnnnn nnnnnnnnnn nnnnnnnnnn nnnnnnnnnn
     7801 nnnnnnnnnn nnnnnnnnnn nnnnnnnnnn nnnnnnnnnn nnnnnnnnnn nnnnnnnnnn
     7861 nnnnnnnnnn nnnnnnnnnn nnnnnnnnnn nnnnnnnnnn nnnnnnnnnn nnnnnnnnnn
     7921 nnnnnnnnnn nnnnnnnnnn nnnnnnnnnn nnnnnnnnnn nnnnnnnnnn nnnnnnnnnn
     7981 nnnnnnnnnn nnnnnnnnnn nnnnnnnnnn nnnnnnnnnn nnnnnnnnnn nnnnnnnnnn
     8041 nnnnnnnnnn nnnnnnnnnn nnnnnnnnnn nnnnnnnnnn nnnnnnnnnn nnnnnnnnnn
     8101 nnnnnnnnnn nnnnnnnnnn nnnnnnnnnn nnnnnnnnnn nnnnnnnnnn nnnnnnnnnn
     8161 nnnnnnnnnn nnnnnnnnnn nnnnnnnnnn nnnnnnnnnn nnnnnnnnnn nnnnnnnnnn
     8221 nnnnnnnnnn nnnnnnnnnn nnnnnnnnnn nnnnnnnnnn nnnnnnnnnn nnnnnnnnnn
     8281 nnnnnnnnnn nnnnnnnnnn nnnnnnnnnn nnnnnnnnnn nnnnnnnnnn nnnnnnnnnn
     8341 nnnnnnnnnn nnnnnnnnnn nnnnnnnnnn nnnnnnnnnn nnnnnnnnnn nnnnnnnnnn
     8401 nnnnnnnnnn nnnnnnnnnn nnnnnnnnnn nnnnnnnnnn nnnnnnnnca gcccaccatc
     8461 cccatcgtgg gcatcattgc tggcctggtt ctctttggag ctgtgatcac tggagctgtg
     8521 gtcgctgctg tgatgtggag gaggaagagc tcagatagaa aaggagggag ctactctcag
     8581 gctgcaagca gtgacagtgc ccagggctct gatgtgtctc tcacagcttg taaagtgtga
     8641 ggcctgtc
//
